Addgene plasmid #56575: mTopaz-C-Src-7
Purpose: Localization: Membrane/Vesicles, Excitation: 514, Emission: 527
Depositing lab: Michael Davidson. Depositing organization: Florida State University, Tallahassee.
Backbone
  Vector backbone: mTopaz
  Backbone size w/o insert (bp): 4750
  Vector type: Mammalian Expression
  Selectable markers: Neomycin (select with G418)
Growth in bacteria
  Bacterial resistance: Kanamycin, 50 μg/mL
  Growth temperature: 37°C
  Growth strain: DH5alpha
  Copy number: High Copy
Gene/Insert
  Gene/Insert name: C-Src (alt name: XM_001232484.1)
  Species: G. gallus (chicken)
  Promoter: CMV
  Tag / fusion protein: mTopaz
  Cloning method: Unknown
  Sequencing primers: 5′ CMV-F; 3′ SV40pA-R
Terms and licenses: Academic/Nonprofit Terms; Industry Terms
Depositor comments: . Excitation = 514; Emission = 527
How to cite: mTopaz-C-Src-7 was a gift from Michael Davidson (Addgene plasmid # 56575 ; http://n2t.net/addgene:56575 ; RRID:Addgene_56575)
