[The description below was written by a language model from this plasmid's Addgene catalogue record.]
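Description:
mTopaz-C-Src-7 is a mammalian expression plasmid built on an mTopaz fluorescent-protein backbone (about 4.75 kb without the insert). It encodes chicken (Gallus gallus) c-Src fused to mTopaz, a monomeric yellow fluorescent protein with excitation at 514 nm and emission at 527 nm. The fusion is transcribed from the CMV promoter, a strong constitutive promoter in most mammalian cell lines. The use of an SV40 polyA reverse sequencing primer suggests that an SV40 polyadenylation signal lies downstream of the coding region. The record does not say whether mTopaz sits at the N- or C-terminus of c-Src, nor what the "7" in the name means, although it may refer to a linker length. No feature table is provided, so the arrangement of individual elements cannot be confirmed.

In bacteria the plasmid is maintained at high copy number under kanamycin selection. In mammalian cells a neomycin resistance marker allows G418 selection of stable transfectants. The record does not name the origin of replication.

The stated purpose is as a localization marker for membranes and vesicles. c-Src is a non-receptor tyrosine kinase that associates with the plasma membrane and endosomal compartments, so the fluorescent fusion lets these structures, and the distribution of Src itself, be seen by live- or fixed-cell fluorescence microscopy. The yellow emission also makes it suitable for multicolour imaging alongside spectrally distinct fluorescent fusions.
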