>Addgene plasmid #56575 | mTopaz-C-Src-7 | depositor partial sequence | sequence record 87464 | insert sequence
GACGTCAGATCCGCTAGCGCTACCGGACTCAGATCTCGAGCTCAAGCTTCGAATTCATGGGGAGCAGCAA
GAGCAAGCCCAAGGACCCCAGCCAGCGCCGGCGCAGCCTGGAGCCACCCGACAGCACCCACCACGGGGGA
TTCCCAGCCTCGCAGACCCCCAACAAGACAGCAGCCCCCGACACGCACCGCACCCCCAGCCGCTCCTTTG
GGACCGTGGCCACCGAGCCCAAGCTCTTCGGGGGCTTCAACACTTCTGACACCGTCACGTCGCCGCAGCG
TGCCGGGGCACTGGCTGGCGGCGTCACCACTTTCGTGGCTCTCTATGACTACGAGTCCCGGACTGAAACG
GACTTGTCCTTCAAGAAAGGAGAACGCCTGCAGATTGTCAACAACACGGAAGGTGACTGGTGGCTGGCTC
ATTCCCTCACTACAGGACAGACGGGCTACATCCCCAGTAACTATGTCGCGCCCTCAGACTCCATCCAGGC
TGAAGAGTGGTACTTTGGGAAGATCACTCGTCGGGAGTCCGAGCGGCTGCTGCTCAACCCCGAAAACCCC
CGGGGAACCTTCTTGGTCCGGGAGAGCGAGACGACAAAAGGTGCCTATTGCCTCTCCGTTTCTGACTTTG
ACAACGCCAAGGGGCTCAATGTGAAGCACTACAAGATCCGCAAGCTGGACAGCGGCGGCTTCTACATCAC
CTCACGCACACAGTTCAGCAGCCTGCAGCAGCTGGTGGCCTACTACTCCAAACATGCTGATGGCTTGTGC
CACCGCCTGACCAACGTCTGCCCCACGTCCAAGCCCCAGACCCAGGGACTCGCCAAGGACGCGTGGGAAA
TCCCCCGGGAGTCGCTGCGGCTGGAGGTGAAGCTGGGGCAGGGCTGCTTTGGAGAGGTCTGGATGGGGAC
CTGGAACGGCACCACCAGAGTGGCCATAAAGACTCTGAAGCCCGGCACCATGTCCCCGGAGGCCTTCCTG
CAGGAAGCCCAAGTGATGAAGAAGCTCCGGCATGAGAAGCTGGTTCAGCTGTACGCAGTGGTGTCGGAAG
AGCCCATCTACATCGTCACTGAGTACATGAGCAAGGGGAGCCTCCTGGATTTCCTGAAGGGAGAGATGGG
CAAGTACCTGCGGCTGCCACAGCTCGTCGATATGGCTGCTCAGATTGCATCCGGCATGGCCTATGTGGAG
AGGATGAACTACGTGCACCGAGACCTGCGGGCGGCCAACATCCTGGTGGGGGAGAACCTGGTGTGCAAGG
TGGCTGACTTTGGGCTGGCACGCCTCATCGAGGACAACGAGTACACAGCACGGCAAGGTGCCAAGTTCCC
CATCAAGTGGACAGCCCCCGAGGCAGCCCTCTATGGCCGGTTCACCATCAAGTCGGATGTCTGGTCCTTC
GGCATCCTGCTGACTGAGCTGACCACCAAGGGCCGGGTGCCATACCCAGGGATGGTCAACAGGGAGGTGC
TGGACCAGGTGGAGAGGGGCTACCGCATGCCCTGCCCGCCCGAGTGCCCCGAGTCGCTGCATGACCTCAT
GTGCCAGTGCTGGCGGAAGGACCCTGAGGAGCGGCCCACTTTTGAGTACCTGCAGGCCTTCCTGGAGGAC
TACTTCACCTCGACAGAGCCCCAGTACCAGCCTGGAGAGAACCTACGGGATCCACCGGTCGCCACCATGG
TGAGCAAGGGCGAGGAGCTGTTCACCGGGGTGGTGCCCATCCTGGTCGAGCTGGACGGCGACGTAAACGG
CCACAAGTTCAGCGTGTCCGGCGAGGGCGAGGGCGATGCCACCTACGGCAAGCTGACCCTGAAGTTCATC
TGCACCACCGGCAAGCTGCCCGTGCCCTGGCCCACCCTCGTGACCACCTTCGGCTACGGCGTGCAGTGCT
TCGCCCGCTACCCCGACCACATGCGCCAGCACGACTTCTTCAAGTCCGCCATGCCCGAAGGCTACGTCCA
GGAGCGCACCATCTTCTTCAAGGACGACGGCAACTACAAGACCCGCGCCGAGGTGAAGTTCGAGGGCGAC
ACCCTGGTGAACCGCATCGAGCTGAAGGGCATCGACTTCAAGGAGGACGGCAACATCCTGGGGCACAAGC
TGGAGTACAACTACAACAGCCACAACGTCTATATCATGGCCGACAAGCAGAAGAACGGCATCAAGGTGAA
CTTCAAGATCCGCCACAACATCGAGGACGGCAGCGTGCAGCTCGCCGACCACTACCAGCAGAACACCCCC
ATCGGCGACGGCCCCGTGCTGCTGCCCGACAACCACTACCTGAGCTACCAGTCCAAGCTGAGCAAAGACC
CCAACGAGAAGCGCGATCACATGGTCCTGCTGGAGTTCGTGACCGCCGCCGGGATCACTCTCGGCATGGA
CGAGCTGTACAAGTAAGCGGCCGCGACTCTAGATCATAATCAGCCATACCACATT
